Addgene plasmid #74163: pCDNA3-HA-human MYCN
Purpose: Mammalian expression of human MycN
Depositing lab: Martine Roussel. Depositing organization: St. Jude Children's Research Hospital. Publication: The Interaction of Myc with Miz1 Defines Medulloblastoma Subgroup Identity. Vo BT, Wolf E, Kawauchi D, Gebhardt A, Rehg JE, Finkelstein D, Walz S, Murphy BL, Youn YH, Han YG, Eilers M, Roussel MF. Cancer Cell. 2016 Jan 11;29(1):5-16. doi: 10.1016/j.ccell.2015.12.003. PubMed 26766587.
Backbone
  Vector backbone: pCDNA3
  Backbone manufacturer: Invitrogen
  Backbone size w/o insert (bp): 5440
  Vector type: Mammalian Expression
Growth in bacteria
  Bacterial resistance: Ampicillin, 100 μg/mL
  Growth temperature: 37°C
  Growth strain: DH5alpha
  Copy number: High Copy
Gene/Insert
  Gene/Insert name: MycN
  Species: H. sapiens (human)
  Entrez Gene: MYCN (a.k.a. FGLDS1, MODED, MPAPA, MYCNsORF, MYCNsPEP, N-myc, NMYC, ODED, bHLHe37)
  Promoter: CMV
  Tag / fusion protein: HA (N terminal on insert)
  Cloning method: Restriction Enzyme; 5′ cloning site unknown (unknown if destroyed); 3′ cloning site unknown (unknown if destroyed)
  Sequencing primers: 5′ CMV-F; 3′ BGHrev
Terms and licenses: Academic/Nonprofit Terms; Industry Terms: Not Available to Industry
How to cite: pCDNA3-HA-human MYCN was a gift from Martine Roussel (Addgene plasmid # 74163 ; http://n2t.net/addgene:74163 ; RRID:Addgene_74163)
