[The description below was written by a language model from this plasmid's Addgene catalogue record and pLannotate feature annotations shown in this document.]
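Description:
pCDNA3-HA-human MYCN is a mammalian expression plasmid built on the Invitrogen pCDNA3 backbone, carrying the human MYCN (N-myc) coding sequence for constitutive expression in transfected cells. In bacteria it is maintained at high copy from a ColE1/pUC-type origin and selected with ampicillin through the β-lactamase gene and its native promoter. An f1 phage origin is also present, which in principle allows single-stranded DNA production. The sequenced record is about 6.8 kb, consistent with the roughly 5.4 kb backbone plus the insert.

The payload is driven by the human cytomegalovirus immediate early enhancer and promoter, with transcripts terminated by the bovine growth hormone polyadenylation signal. The catalogue entry states that MYCN carries an N-terminal HA epitope tag, useful for detection or immunoprecipitation with anti-HA antibodies. The automated annotation does not list the tag as a separate feature, only the MYCN open reading frame, and the cloning sites used are recorded as unknown. T7 and SP6 phage promoters flank the insert in opposing orientations, permitting in vitro transcription of either strand. A second cassette, made up of the SV40 enhancer/early promoter, the neomycin phosphotransferase gene and the SV40 polyadenylation signal, allows G418 selection of stably transfected mammalian cells. Short fragments annotated as HIV-1 LTR, ble, lacI and lac promoter/operator elements are probably backbone remnants or partial-match calls rather than functional parts.

The plasmid is intended for transient or stable overexpression of tagged human N-Myc in mammalian cells. It was deposited in connection with work on Myc–Miz1 interaction and medulloblastoma subgroup identity.
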