Features (pLannotate 1.2.2; 21 found; start..end, strand, type, name):
     28..80      -  misc_feature   bom (fragment): basis of mobility region from pBR322
    235..614     +  enhancer       CMV enhancer: human cytomegalovirus immediate early enhancer
    615..818     +  promoter       CMV promoter: human cytomegalovirus (CMV) immediate early promoter
    814..847     +  LTR            5' LTR (truncated) (fragment): truncated 5' long terminal repeat (LTR) from HIV-1
    863..881     +  promoter       T7 promoter: promoter for bacteriophage T7 RNA polymerase
    977..2365    +  CDS            MYCN: MYCN_HUMAN - Also known as BHLHE37, NMYC. Experimental evidence at protein level: Swiss-Prot protein existence level 1. Positively regulates the transcription of MYCNOS in neuroblastoma cells. From Homo sapiens (Human).
   2384..2402    -  promoter       SP6 promoter: promoter for bacteriophage SP6 RNA polymerase
   2428..2652    +  polyA_signal   bGH poly(A) signal: bovine growth hormone polyadenylation signal
   2656..2677    +  promoter       SV40 promoter (fragment): SV40 enhancer and early promoter
   2698..3126    +  rep_origin     f1 ori (sequence partly withheld): f1 bacteriophage origin of replication; arrow indicates direction of (+) strand synthesis
   3140..3469    +  promoter       SV40 promoter: SV40 enhancer and early promoter
   3536..4327    +  CDS            neo: KKA2_KLEPN - Also known as kan, nptII. Experimental evidence at protein level: Swiss-Prot protein existence level 1. Resistance to kanamycin, neomycin, paromomycin, ribostamycin, butirosin and gentamicin B. From Klebsiella pneumoniae.
   4351..4509    +  CDS            ble (fragment): BLE_KLEPN - Experimental evidence at protein level: Swiss-Prot protein existence level 1. Binding protein with a strong affinity to the bleomycin family of antibiotics. Binds to CL990; an antimitotic-antibiotic compound. From Klebsiella pneumoniae.
   4504..4625    +  polyA_signal   SV40 poly(A) signal: SV40 polyadenylation signal
   4698..4714    -  protein_bind   lac operator: The lac repressor binds to the lac operator to inhibit transcription in E. coli. This inhibition can be relieved by adding lactose or isopropyl-β-D-thiogalactopyranoside (IPTG). lac repressor encoded by lacI
   4722..4752    -  promoter       lac promoter: promoter for the E. coli lac operon
   4767..4788    -  protein_bind   CAP binding site: CAP binding activates transcription in the presence of cAMP. E. coli catabolite activator protein
   4801..4893    -  CDS            lacI (fragment): lac repressor; lacI; The lac repressor binds to the lac operator to inhibit transcription in E. coli. This inhibition can be relieved by adding lactose or isopropyl-β-D-thiogalactopyranoside (IPTG).
   5076..5664    -  rep_origin     ori: high-copy-number ColE1/pMB1/pBR322/pUC origin of replication
   5835..6695    -  CDS            AmpR: β-lactamase; bla; confers resistance to ampicillin, carbenicillin, and related antibiotics
   6696..6800    -  promoter       AmpR promoter: bla
>Addgene plasmid #74163 | pCDNA3-HA-human MYCN | addgene full sequence | sequence record 253053 | Addgene NGS Result
GACGGATCGGGAGATCTCCCGATCCCCTATGGTGCACTCTCAGTACAATCTGCTCTGATGCCGCATAGTT
AAGCCAGTATCTGCTCCCTGCTTGTGTGTTGGAGGTCGCTGAGTAGTGCGCGAGCAAAATTTAAGCTACA
ACAAGGCAAGGCTTGACCGACAATTGCATGAAGAATCTGCTTAGGGTTAGGCGTTTTGCGCTGCTTCGCG
ATGTACGGGCCAGATATACGCGTTGACATTGATTATTGACTAGTTATTAATAGTAATCAATTACGGGGTC
ATTAGTTCATAGCCCATATATGGAGTTCCGCGTTACATAACTTACGGTAAATGGCCCGCCTGGCTGACCG
CCCAACGACCCCCGCCCATTGACGTCAATAATGACGTATGTTCCCATAGTAACGCCAATAGGGACTTTCC
ATTGACGTCAATGGGTGGAGTATTTACGGTAAACTGCCCACTTGGCAGTACATCAAGTGTATCATATGCC
AAGTACGCCCCCTATTGACGTCAATGACGGTAAATGGCCCGCCTGGCATTATGCCCAGTACATGACCTTA
TGGGACTTTCCTACTTGGCAGTACATCTACGTATTAGTCATCGCTATTACCATGGTGATGCGGTTTTGGC
AGTACATCAATGGGCGTGGATAGCGGTTTGACTCACGGGGATTTCCAAGTCTCCACCCCATTGACGTCAA
TGGGAGTTTGTTTTGGCACCAAAATCAACGGGACTTTCCAAAATGTCGTAACAACTCCGCCCCATTGACG
CAAATGGGCGGTAGGCGTGTACGGTGGGAGGTCTATATAAGCAGAGCTCTCTGGCTAACTAGAGAACCCA
CTGCTTACTGGCTTATCGAAATTAATACGACTCACTATAGGGAGACCCAAGCTTGGTACCGAGCTCGGAT
CCACTAGTAACGGCCGCCAGTGTGCTGGAATTCATGTACCCTTACGACGTGCCCGACTACGCCGGGCCGA
GCTGCTCCACGTCCACCATGCCGGGCATGATCTGCAAGAACCCAGACCTCGAGTTTGACTCGCTACAGCC
CTGCTTCTACCCGGACGAAGATGACTTCTACTTCGGCGGCCCCGACTCGACCCCCCCGGGGGAGGACATC
TGGAAGAAGTTTGAGCTGCTGCCCACGCCCCCGCTGTCGCCCAGCCGTGGCTTCGCGGAGCACAGCTCCG
AGCCCCCGAGCTGGGTCACGGAGATGCTGCTTGAGAACGAGCTGTGGGGCAGCCCGGCCGAGGAGGACGC
GTTCGGCCTGGGGGGACTGGGTGGCCTCACCCCCAACCCGGTCATCCTCCAGGACTGCATGTGGAGCGGC
TTCTCCGCCCGCGAGAAGCTGGAGCGCGCCGTGAGCGAGAAGCTGCAGCACGGCCGCGGGCCGCCAACCG
CCGGTTCCACCGCCCAGTCCCCGGGAGCCGGCGCCGCCAGCCCTGCGGGTCGCGGGCACGGCGGGGCTGC
GGGAGCCGGCCGCGCCGGGGCCGCCCTGCCCGCCGAGCTCGCCCACCCGGCCGCCGAGTGCGTGGATCCC
GCCGTGGTCTTCCCCTTTCCCGTGAACAAGCGCGAGCCAGCGCCCGTGCCCGCAGCCCCGGCCAGTGCCC
CGGCGGCGGGCCCTGCGGTCGCCTCGGGGGCGGGTATTGCCGCCCCAGCCGGGGCCCCGGGGGTCGCCCC
TCCGCGCCCAGGCGGCCGCCAGACCAGCGGCGGCGACCACAAGGCCCTCAGTACCTCCGGAGAGGACACC
CTGAGCGATTCAGATGATGAAGATGATGAAGAGGAAGATGAAGAGGAAGAAATCGACGTGGTCACTGTGG
AGAAGCGGCGTTCCTCCTCCAACACCAAGGCTGTCACCACATTCACCATCACTGTGCGTCCCAAGAACGC
AGCCCTGGGTCCCGGGAGGGCTCAGTCCAGCGAGCTGATCCTCAAACGATGCCTTCCCATCCACCAGCAG
CACAACTATGCCGCCCCCTCTCCCTACGTGGAGAGTGAGGATGCACCCCCACAGAAGAAGATAAAGAGCG
AGGCGTCCCCACGTCCGCTCAAGAGTGTCATCCCCCCAAAGGCTAAGAGCTTGAGCCCCCGAAACTCTGA
CTCGGAGGACAGTGAGCGTCGCAGAAACCACAACATCCTGGAGCGCCAGCGCCGCAACGACCTTCGGTCC
AGCTTTCTCACGCTCAGGGACCACGTGCCGGAGTTGGTAAAGAATGAGAAGGCCGCCAAGGTGGTCATTT
TGAAAAAGGCCACTGAGTATGTCCACTCCCTCCAGGCCGAGGAGCACCAGCTTTTGCTGGAAAAGGAAAA
ATTGCAGGCAAGACAGCAGCAGTTGCTAAAGAAAATTGAACACGCTCGGACTTGCTAGTCTAGAGGGCCC
TATTCTATAGTGTCACCTAAATGCTAGAGCTCGCTGATCAGCCTCGACTGTGCCTTCTAGTTGCCAGCCA
TCTGTTGTTTGCCCCTCCCCCGTGCCTTCCTTGACCCTGGAAGGTGCCACTCCCACTGTCCTTTCCTAAT
AAAATGAGGAAATTGCATCGCATTGTCTGAGTAGGTGTCATTCTATTCTGGGGGGTGGGGTGGGGCAGGA
CAGCAAGGGGGAGGATTGGGAAGACAATAGCAGGCATGCTGGGGATGCGGTGGGCTCTATGGCTTCTGAG
GCGGAAAGAACCAGCTGGGGCTCTAGGGGGTATCCCC
[124 nt withheld, positions 2698-2821]
C
[91 nt withheld, positions 2823-2913]
A
[49 nt withheld, positions 2915-2963]
CCTTTGACGTTGGAGTCCACGTTCTTT
[37 nt withheld, positions 2991-3027]
ACCCTATCTCGGTCTATTCTTTTGATTTATAAGGGATTTTGCCGATTTCGGCCTATTGGTTAAAAAATGA
GCTGATTTAACAAAAATTTAACGCGAATTAATTCTGTGGAATGTGTGTCAGTTAGGGTGTGGAAAGTCCC
CAGGCTCCCCAGCAGGCAGAAGTATGCAAAGCATGCATCTCAATTAGTCAGCAACCAGGTGTGGAAAGTC
CCCAGGCTCCCCAGCAGGCAGAAGTATGCAAAGCATGCATCTCAATTAGTCAGCAACCATAGTCCCGCCC
CTAACTCCGCCCATCCCGCCCCTAACTCCGCCCAGTTCCGCCCATTCTCCGCCCCATGGCTGACTAATTT
TTTTTATTTATGCAGAGGCCGAGGCCGCCTCTGCCTCTGAGCTATTCCAGAAGTAGTGAGGAGGCTTTTT
TGGAGGCCTAGGCTTTTGCAAAAAGCTCCCGGGAGCTTGTATATCCATTTTCGGATCTGATCAAGAGACA
GGATGAGGATCGTTTCGCATGATTGAACAAGATGGATTGCACGCAGGTTCTCCGGCCGCTTGGGTGGAGA
GGCTATTCGGCTATGACTGGGCACAACAGACAATCGGCTGCTCTGATGCCGCCGTGTTCCGGCTGTCAGC
GCAGGGGCGCCCGGTTCTTTTTGTCAAGACCGACCTGTCCGGTGCCCTGAATGAACTGCAGGACGAGGCA
GCGCGGCTATCGTGGCTGGCCACGACGGGCGTTCCTTGCGCAGCTGTGCTCGACGTTGTCACTGAAGCGG
GAAGGGACTGGCTGCTATTGGGCGAAGTGCCGGGGCAGGATCTCCTGTCATCTCACCTTGCTCCTGCCGA
GAAAGTATCCATCATGGCTGATGCAATGCGGCGGCTGCATACGCTTGATCCGGCTACCTGCCCATTCGAC
CACCAAGCGAAACATCGCATCGAGCGAGCACGTACTCGGATGGAAGCCGGTCTTGTCGATCAGGATGATC
TGGACGAAGAGCATCAGGGGCTCGCGCCAGCCGAACTGTTCGCCAGGCTCAAGGCGCGCATGCCCGACGG
CGAGGATCTCGTCGTGACCCATGGCGATGCCTGCTTGCCGAATATCATGGTGGAAAATGGCCGCTTTTCT
GGATTCATCGACTGTGGCCGGCTGGGTGTGGCGGACCGCTATCAGGACATAGCGTTGGCTACCCGTGATA
TTGCTGAAGAGCTTGGCGGCGAATGGGCTGACCGCTTCCTCGTGCTTTACGGTATCGCCGCTCCCGATTC
GCAGCGCATCGCCTTCTATCGCCTTCTTGACGAGTTCTTCTGAGCGGGACTCTGGGGTTCGAAATGACCG
ACCAAGCGACGCCCAACCTGCCATCACGAGATTTCGATTCCACCGCCGCCTTCTATGAAAGGTTGGGCTT
CGGAATCGTTTTCCGGGACGCCGGCTGGATGATCCTCCAGCGCGGGGATCTCATGCTGGAGTTCTTCGCC
CACCCCAACTTGTTTATTGCAGCTTATAATGGTTACAAATAAAGCAATAGCATCACAAATTTCACAAATA
AAGCATTTTTTTCACTGCATTCTAGTTGTGGTTTGTCCAAACTCATCAATGTATCTTATCATGTCTGTAT
ACCGTCGACCTCTAGCTAGAGCTTGGCGTAATCATGGTCATAGCTGTTTCCTGTGTGAAATTGTTATCCG
CTCACAATTCCACACAACATACGAGCCGGAAGCATAAAGTGTAAAGCCTGGGGTGCCTAATGAGTGAGCT
AACTCACATTAATTGCGTTGCGCTCACTGCCCGCTTTCCAGTCGGGAAACCTGTCGTGCCAGCTGCATTA
ATGAATCGGCCAACGCGCGGGGAGAGGCGGTTTGCGTATTGGGCGCTCTTCCGCTTCCTCGCTCACTGAC
TCGCTGCGCTCGGTCGTTCGGCTGCGGCGAGCGGTATCAGCTCACTCAAAGGCGGTAATACGGTTATCCA
CAGAATCAGGGGATAACGCAGGAAAGAACATGTGAGCAAAAGGCCAGCAAAAGGCCAGGAACCGTAAAAA
GGCCGCGTTGCTGGCGTTTTTCCATAGGCTCCGCCCCCCTGACGAGCATCACAAAAATCGACGCTCAAGT
CAGAGGTGGCGAAACCCGACAGGACTATAAAGATACCAGGCGTTTCCCCCTGGAAGCTCCCTCGTGCGCT
CTCCTGTTCCGACCCTGCCGCTTACCGGATACCTGTCCGCCTTTCTCCCTTCGGGAAGCGTGGCGCTTTC
TCATAGCTCACGCTGTAGGTATCTCAGTTCGGTGTAGGTCGTTCGCTCCAAGCTGGGCTGTGTGCACGAA
CCCCCCGTTCAGCCCGACCGCTGCGCCTTATCCGGTAACTATCGTCTTGAGTCCAACCCGGTAAGACACG
ACTTATCGCCACTGGCAGCAGCCACTGGTAACAGGATTAGCAGAGCGAGGTATGTAGGCGGTGCTACAGA
GTTCTTGAAGTGGTGGCCTAACTACGGCTACACTAGAAGAACAGTATTTGGTATCTGCGCTCTGCTGAAG
CCAGTTACCTTCGGAAAAAGAGTTGGTAGCTCTTGATCCGGCAAACAAACCACCGCTGGTAGCGGTGGTT
TTTTTGTTTGCAAGCAGCAGATTACGCGCAGAAAAAAAGGATCTCAAGAAGATCCTTTGATCTTTTCTAC
GGGGTCTGACGCTCAGTGGAACGAAAACTCACGTTAAGGGATTTTGGTCATGAGATTATCAAAAAGGATC
TTCACCTAGATCCTTTTAAATTAAAAATGAAGTTTTAAATCAATCTAAAGTATATATGAGTAAACTTGGT
CTGACAGTTACCAATGCTTAATCAGTGAGGCACCTATCTCAGCGATCTGTCTATTTCGTTCATCCATAGT
TGCCTGACTCCCCGTCGTGTAGATAACTACGATACGGGAGGGCTTACCATCTGGCCCCAGTGCTGCAATG
ATACCGCGAGACCCACGCTCACCGGCTCCAGATTTATCAGCAATAAACCAGCCAGCCGGAAGGGCCGAGC
GCAGAAGTGGTCCTGCAACTTTATCCGCCTCCATCCAGTCTATTAATTGTTGCCGGGAAGCTAGAGTAAG
TAGTTCGCCAGTTAATAGTTTGCGCAACGTTGTTGCCATTGCTACAGGCATCGTGGTGTCACGCTCGTCG
TTTGGTATGGCTTCATTCAGCTCCGGTTCCCAACGATCAAGGCGAGTTACATGATCCCCCATGTTGTGCA
AAAAAGCGGTTAGCTCCTTCGGTCCTCCGATCGTTGTCAGAAGTAAGTTGGCCGCAGTGTTATCACTCAT
GGTTATGGCAGCACTGCATAATTCTCTTACTGTCATGCCATCCGTAAGATGCTTTTCTGTGACTGGTGAG
TACTCAACCAAGTCATTCTGAGAATAGTGTATGCGGCGACCGAGTTGCTCTTGCCCGGCGTCAATACGGG
ATAATACCGCGCCACATAGCAGAACTTTAAAAGTGCTCATCATTGGAAAACGTTCTTCGGGGCGAAAACT
CTCAAGGATCTTACCGCTGTTGAGATCCAGTTCGATGTAACCCACTCGTGCACCCAACTGATCTTCAGCA
TCTTTTACTTTCACCAGCGTTTCTGGGTGAGCAAAAACAGGAAGGCAAAATGCCGCAAAAAAGGGAATAA
GGGCGACACGGAAATGTTGAATACTCATACTCTTCCTTTTTCAATATTATTGAAGCATTTATCAGGGTTA
TTGTCTCATGAGCGGATACATATTTGAATGTATTTAGAAAAATAAACAAATAGGGGTTCCGCGCACATTT
CCCCGAAAAGTGCCACCTGACGTC
