>Addgene plasmid #74163 | pCDNA3-HA-human MYCN | depositor partial sequence | sequence record 139208 | MycN
CGGCCGCCAGTGTGCTGGAATTCATGTACCCTTACGACGTGCCCGACTACGCCGGGCCGAGCTGCTCCAC
GTCCACCATGCCGGGCATGATCTGCAAGAACCCAGACCTCGAGTTTGACTCGCTACAGCCCTGCTTCTAC
CCGGACGAAGATGACTTCTACTTCGGCGGCCCCGACTCGACCCCCCCGGGGGAGGACATCTGGAAGAAGT
TTGAGCTGCTGCCCACGCCCCCGCTGTCGCCCAGCCGTGGCTTCGCGGAGCACAGCTCCGAGCCCCCGAG
CTGGGTCACGGAGATGCTGCTTGAGAACGAGCTGTGGGGCAGCCCGGCCGAGGAGGACGCGTTCGGCCTG
GGGGGACTGGGTGGCCTCACCCCCAACCCGGTCATCCTCCAGGACTGCATGTGGAGCGGCTTCTCCGCCC
GCGAGAAGCTGGAGCGCGCCGTGAGCGAGAAGCTGCAGCACGGCCGCGGGCCGCCAACCGCCGGTTCCAC
CGCCCAGTCCCCGGGAGCCGGCGCCGCCAGCCCTGCGGGTCGCGGGCACGGCGGGGCTGCGGGAGCCGGC
CGCGCCGGGGCCGCCCTGCCCGCCGAGCTCGCCCACCCGGCCGCCGAGTGCGTGGATCCCGCCGTGGTCT
TCCCCTTTCCCGTGAACAAGCGCGAGCCAGCGCCCGTGCCCGCAGCCCCGGCCAGTGCCCCGGCGGCGGG
CCCTGCGGTCGCCTCGGGGGCGGGTATTGCCGCCCCAGCCGGGGCCCCGGGGGTCGCCCCTCCGCGCCCA
GGCGGCCGCCAGACCAGCGGCGGCGACCACAAGGCCCTCAGTACCTCCGGAGAGGACACCCTGAGCGATT
CAGATGATGAAGATGATGAAGAGGAAGATGAAGAGGAAGAAATCGACGTGGTCACTGTGGAGAAGCGGCG
TTCCTCCTCCAACACCAAGGCTGTCACCACATTCACCATCACTGTGCGTCCCAAGAACGCAGCCCTGGGT
CCCGGGAGGGCTCAGTCCAGCGAGCTGATCCTCAAACGATGCCTTCCCATCCACCAGCAGCACAACTATG
CCGCCCCCTCTCCCTACGTGGAGAGTGAGGATGCACCCCCACAGAAGAAGATAAAGAGCGAGGCGTCCCC
ACGTCCGCTCAAGAGTGTCATCCCCCCAAAGGCTAAGAGCTTGAGCCCCCGAAACTCTGACTCGGAGGAC
AGTGAGCGTCGCAGAAACCACAACATCCTGGAGCGCCAGCGCCGCAACGACCTTCGGTCCAGCTTTCTCA
CGCTCAGGGACCACGTGCCGGAGTTGGTAAAGAATGAGAAGGCCGCCAAGGTGGTCATTTTGAAAAAGGC
CACTGAGTATGTCCACTCCCTCCAGGCCGAGGAGCACCAGCTTTTGCTGGAAAAGGAAAAATTGCAGGCA
AGACAGCAGCAGTTGCTAAAGAAAATTGAACACGCTCGGACTTGCTAGTCTAGAGC
