>Addgene plasmid #74163 | pCDNA3-HA-human MYCN | addgene partial sequence | sequence record 141737 | CMV-F 5'-CGCAAATGGGCGGTAGGCGTG-3'
ACTAGAGAACCCACTGCTTACTGGCTTATCGAAATTAATACGACTCACTATAGGGAGACCCAAGCTTGGT
ACCGAGCTCGGATCCACTAGTAACGGCCGCCAGTGTGCTGGAATTCATGTACCCTTACGACGTGCCCGAC
TACGCCGGGCCGAGCTGCTCCACGTCCACCATGCCGGGCATGATCTGCAAGAACCCAGACCTCGAGTTTG
ACTCGCTACAGCCCTGCTTCTACCCGGACGAAGATGACTTCTACTTCGGCGGCCCCGACTCGACCCCCCC
GGGGGAGGACATCTGGAAGAAGTTTGAGCTGCTGCCCACGCCCCCGCTGTCGCCCAGCCGTGGCTTCGCG
GAGCACAGCTCCGAGCCCCCGAGCTGGGTCACGGAGATGCTGCTTGAGAACGAGCTGTGGGGCAGCCCGG
CCGAGGAGGACGCGTTCGGCCTGGGGGGACTGGGTGGCCTCACCCCCAACCCGGTCATCCTCCAGGACTG
CATGTGGAGCGGCTTCTCCGCCCGCGAGAAGCTGGAGCGCGCCGTGAGCGAGAAGCTGCAGCACGGCCGC
GGGCCGCCAACCGCCGGTTCCACCGCCCAGTCCCCGGGAGCCGGCGCCGCCAGCCCTGCGGGTCGCGGGC
ACGG
