>Addgene plasmid #74163 | pCDNA3-HA-human MYCN | addgene partial sequence | sequence record 141906 | BGH-rev 5'-TAGAAGGCACAGTCGAGG-3'
TAGGGCCCTCTAGACTAGCAAGTCCGAGCGTGTTCAATTTTCTTTAGCAACTGCTGCTGTCTTGCCTGCA
ATTTTTCCTTTTCCAGCAAAAGCTGGTGCTCCTCGGCCTGGAGGGAGTGGACATACTCAGTGGCCTTTTT
CAAAATGACCACCTTGGCGGCCTTCTCATTCTTTACCAACTCCGGCACGTGGTCCCTGAGCGTGAGAAAG
CTGGACCGAAGGTCGTTGCGGCGCTGGCGCTCCAGGATGTTGTGGTTTCTGCGACGCTCACTGTCCTCCG
AGTCAGAGTTTCGGGGGCTCAAGCTCTTAGCCTTTGGGGGGATGACACTCTTGAGCGGACGTGGGGACGC
CTCGCTCTTTATCTTCTTCTGTGGGGGTGCATCCTCACTCTCCACGTAGGGAGAGGGGGCGGCATAGTTG
TGCTGCTGGTGGATGGGAAGGCATCGTTTGAGGATCAGCTCGCTGGACTGAGCCCTCCCGGGACCCAGGG
CTGCGTTCTTGGGACGCACAGTGATGGTGAATGTGGTGACAGCCTTGGTGTTGGAGGAGGAACGCCGCTT
CTCCACAGTGACCACGTCGATTTCTTCCTCTTCATCTTCCTCTTCATCATCTTCATCATCT
